Addgene plasmid #227610: pPICZ A-SLC-His+MFN2[∆TM,∆HB2]-Strep (SB261)
Purpose: Inducible coexpression of His-tagged SLC25A46 and Strep-tagged MFN2 lacking its transmembrane region and helical bundle 2 (HB2) in Pichia pastoris
Depositing lab: Luke Chao. Depositing organization: Massachusetts General Hospital. Publication: Identification of SLC25A46 interaction interfaces with mitochondrial membrane fusogens Opa1 and Mfn2. Boopathy S, Luce BE, Lugo CM, Hakim P, McDonald J, Kim HL, Ponce J, Ueberheide BM, Chao LH. J Biol Chem. 2024 Aug 31:107740. doi: 10.1016/j.jbc.2024.107740. PubMed 39222684.
Backbone
  Vector backbone: pPICZ A
  Vector type: Yeast Expression
Growth in bacteria
  Bacterial resistance: Bleocin (Zeocin), 50 μg/mL
  Growth temperature: 37°C
  Growth strain: DH5alpha
  Copy number: High Copy
Gene/Insert 1
  Gene/Insert name: SLC25A46
  Species: H. sapiens (human)
  Entrez Gene: SLC25A46 (a.k.a. HMSN6B, PCH1E)
  Promoter: AOX1
  Tag / fusion protein: 10xHis (C terminal on insert)
  Cloning method: Gibson Cloning
  Sequencing primers: 5′ n/a
Gene/Insert 2
  Gene/Insert name: MFN2
  Species: H. sapiens (human)
  Mutation: contains aa 2-400, 706-757 [TM and HB2 deleted]
  Entrez Gene: MFN2 (a.k.a. CMT2A, CMT2A2, CMT2A2A, CMT2A2B, CPRP1, HMSN6A, HSG, MARF, MSL)
  Promoter: AOX1
  Tag / fusion protein: Twin-StrepTag (C terminal on insert)
  Cloning method: Gibson Cloning
  Sequencing primers: 5′ n/a
Terms and licenses: Academic/Nonprofit Terms; Industry Terms: Not Available to Industry
How to cite: pPICZ A-SLC-His+MFN2[∆TM,∆HB2]-Strep (SB261) was a gift from Luke Chao (Addgene plasmid # 227610 ; http://n2t.net/addgene:227610 ; RRID:Addgene_227610)
