[The description below was written by a language model from this plasmid's Addgene catalogue record and pLannotate feature annotations shown in this document.]
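Description:
pPICZ A-SLC-His+MFN2[∆TM,∆HB2]-Strep (SB261) is a 7,466 nt yeast expression plasmid built on the pPICZ A backbone for methanol-inducible coexpression of two human mitochondrial proteins in Pichia pastoris. It is propagated in E. coli through a high-copy ColE1/pUC-type origin. Selection relies on a single Sh ble (BleoR) gene conferring Zeocin resistance. This gene is driven by tandem promoters, the bacterial EM7 promoter and the yeast TEF1 promoter, and is followed by the CYC1 terminator, so the same marker works in both hosts. No yeast replication origin is annotated, consistent with the pPICZ series, which is normally maintained in Pichia by chromosomal integration.

The payload consists of two independent expression cassettes in the same orientation, each with its own AOX1 promoter and AOX1 terminator. One encodes full-length human SLC25A46 with a C-terminal 10xHis tag. The other encodes a truncated human MFN2 comprising residues 2–400 joined to 706–757, which removes the transmembrane region and helical bundle 2, and it carries a C-terminal Twin-Strep tag. The automated annotation matches the MFN2 segment to the rat orthologue, whereas the catalogue lists it as human. It does not call the Twin-Strep tag explicitly, and the short "capTEV" fragments downstream of each coding region probably reflect His-tag or vector-derived tag sequence rather than a real capTEV module. Having different affinity tags on the two proteins allows reciprocal pull-down or tandem purification of any complex they form. This fits the associated study, which mapped the interaction interfaces between SLC25A46 and the mitochondrial fusion proteins Opa1 and Mfn2.
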