Features (pLannotate 1.2.2; 16 found; start..end, strand, type, name):
      1..589     +  rep_origin     ori: high-copy-number ColE1/pMB1/pBR322/pUC origin of replication
    664..911     -  terminator     CYC1 terminator: S. cerevisiae CYC1; transcription terminator for CYC1
    977..1351    -  CDS            BleoR: antibiotic-binding protein; Sh ble from Streptoalloteichus hindustanus; confers resistance to bleomycin, phleomycin, and Zeocin™
   1370..1417    -  promoter       EM7 promoter: synthetic bacterial promoter&nbsp
   1424..1831    -  promoter       TEF1 promoter: S. cerevisiae TEF1; promoter for EF-1α
   1852..2098    -  terminator     AOX1 terminator: Pichia pastoris AOX1; transcription terminator for AOX1
   2102..2167    -  CDS            AOX1 (fragment): ALOX1_KOMPC - Experimental evidence at protein level: Swiss-Prot protein existence level 1. Major isoform of alcohol oxidase, which catalyzes the oxidation of methanol to formaldehyde and hydrogen peroxide, the first step in the methanol utilization pathway of methylotrophic yeasts. From Komagataella phaffii (strain ATCC 76273 / CBS 7435 / CECT 11047 / NRRL Y-11430 / Wegner 21-1) (Yeast) (Pichia pastoris).
   2177..2194    -  CDS            capTEV™ (fragment): composite tag for in vivo biotinylation, TEV protease cleavage, and 6xHis tagging
   2280..2302    -  CDS            capTEV™ (fragment): composite tag for in vivo biotinylation, TEV protease cleavage, and 6xHis tagging
   2345..3598    -  CDS            SLC25A46: S2546_HUMAN - Also known as TB1. Experimental evidence at protein level: Swiss-Prot protein existence level 1. May play a role in mitochondrial dynamics by controlling mitochondrial membrane fission. From Homo sapiens (Human).
   3607..4545    -  promoter       AOX1 promoter: Pichia pastoris AOX1; inducible promoter, regulated by methanol
   4560..4806    -  terminator     AOX1 terminator: Pichia pastoris AOX1; transcription terminator for AOX1
   4810..4875    -  CDS            AOX1 (fragment): ALOX1_KOMPC - Experimental evidence at protein level: Swiss-Prot protein existence level 1. Major isoform of alcohol oxidase, which catalyzes the oxidation of methanol to formaldehyde and hydrogen peroxide, the first step in the methanol utilization pathway of methylotrophic yeasts. From Komagataella phaffii (strain ATCC 76273 / CBS 7435 / CECT 11047 / NRRL Y-11430 / Wegner 21-1) (Yeast) (Pichia pastoris).
   4885..4902    -  CDS            capTEV™ (fragment): composite tag for in vivo biotinylation, TEV protease cleavage, and 6xHis tagging
   5188..6438    -  CDS            Mfn2 (fragment): MFN2_RAT - Also known as Fzo1a. Experimental evidence at protein level: Swiss-Prot protein existence level 1. Mitochondrial outer membrane GTPase that mediates mitochondrial clustering and fusion (PubMed:14561718, PubMed:15322553, PubMed:12589796, PubMed:12598526). Mitochondria are highly dynamic organelles, and their morphology is determined by the equilibrium between mitochondrial fusion and fission events. Overexpression induces the formation of mitochondrial networks. Membrane clustering requires GTPase activity and may involve a major rearrangement of the coiled coil domains (By similarit
   6447..7385    -  promoter       AOX1 promoter: Pichia pastoris AOX1; inducible promoter, regulated by methanol
>Addgene plasmid #227610 | pPICZ A-SLC-His+MFN2[∆TM,∆HB2]-Strep (SB261) | addgene full sequence | sequence record 455569 | Addgene NGS Result
TTGAGATCCTTTTTTTCTGCGCGTAATCTGCTGCTTGCAAACAAAAAAACCACCGCTACCAGCGGTGGTT
TGTTTGCCGGATCAAGAGCTACCAACTCTTTTTCCGAAGGTAACTGGCTTCAGCAGAGCGCAGATACCAA
ATACTGTTCTTCTAGTGTAGCCGTAGTTAGGCCACCACTTCAAGAACTCTGTAGCACCGCCTACATACCT
CGCTCTGCTAATCCTGTTACCAGTGGCTGCTGCCAGTGGCGATAAGTCGTGTCTTACCGGGTTGGACTCA
AGACGATAGTTACCGGATAAGGCGCAGCGGTCGGGCTGAACGGGGGGTTCGTGCACACAGCCCAGCTTGG
AGCGAACGACCTACACCGAACTGAGATACCTACAGCGTGAGCTATGAGAAAGCGCCACGCTTCCCGAAGG
GAGAAAGGCGGACAGGTATCCGGTAAGCGGCAGGGTCGGAACAGGAGAGCGCACGAGGGAGCTTCCAGGG
GGAAACGCCTGGTATCTTTATAGTCCTGTCGGGTTTCGCCACCTCTGACTTGAGCGTCGATTTTTGTGAT
GCTCGTCAGGGGGGCGGAGCCTATGGAAAAACGCCAGCAACGCGGCCTTTTTACGGTTCCTGGCCTTTTG
CTGGCCTTTTGCTCACATGTTGGTCTCCAGCTTGCAAATTAAAGCCTTCGAGCGTCCCAAAACCTTCTCA
AGCAAGGTTTTCAGTATAATGTTACATGCGTACACGCGTCTGTACAGAAAAAAAAGAAAAATTTGAAATA
TAAATAACGTTCTTAATACTAACATAACTATAAAAAAATAAATAGGGACCTAGACTTCAGGTTGTCTAAC
TCCTTCCTTTTCGGTTAGAGCGGATGTGGGGGGAGGGCGTGAATGTAAGCGTGACATAACTAATTACATG
ATATCGACAAAGGAAAAGGGGGACGGATCTCCGAGGCCTCGGACCCGTCGGGCCGCGTCGGACGTGTCAG
TCCTGCTCCTCGGCCACGAAGTGCACGCAGTTGCCGGCCGGGTCGCGCAGGGCGAACTCCCGCCCCCACG
GCTGCTCGCCGATCTCGGTCATGGCCGGCCCGGAGGCGTCCCGGAAGTTCGTGGACACGACCTCCGACCA
CTCGGCGTACAGCTCGTCCAGGCCGCGCACCCACACCCAGGCCAGGGTGTTGTCCGGCACCACCTGGTCC
TGGACCGCGCTGATGAACAGGGTCACGTCGTCCCGGACCACACCGGCGAAGTCGTCCTCCACGAAGTCCC
GGGAGAACCCGAGCCGGTCGGTCCAGAACTCGACCGCTCCGGCGACGTCGCGCGCGGTGAGCACCGGAAC
GGCACTGGTCAACTTGGCCATGGTTTAGTTCCTCACCTTGTCGTATTATACTATGCCGATATACTATGCC
GATGATTAATTGTCAACACCGCCCTTAGATTAGATTGCTATGCTTTCTTTCTAATGAGCAAGAAGTAAAA
AAAGTTGTAATAGAACAAGAAAAATGAAACTGAAACTTGAGAAATTGAAGACCGTTTATTAACTTAAATA
TCAATGGGAGGTCATCGAAAGAGAAAAAAATCAAAAAAAAAAATTTTCAAGAAAAAGAAACGTGATAAAA
ATTTTTATTGCCTTTTTCGACGAAGAAAAAGAAACGAGGCGGTCTCTTTTTTCTTTTCCAAACCTTTAGT
ACGGGTAATTAACGACACCCTAGAGGAAGAAAGAGGGGAAATTTAGTATGCTGTGCTTGGGTGTTTTGAA
GTGGTACGGCGATGCGCGGAGTCCGAGAAAATCTGGAAGAGTAAAAAAGGAGTAGAAACATTTTGAAGCT
ATGGTGTGTGGGGGATCCGCACAAACGAAGGTCTCACTTAATCTTCTGTACTCTGAAGAGGAGTGGGAAA
TACCAAGAAAAACATCAAACTCGAATGATTTTCCCAAACCCCTACCACAAGATATTCATCAGCTGCGAGA
TAGGCTGATCAGGAGCAAGCTCGTACGAGAAGAAACAAAATGACAAAAAAAATCCTATACTATATAGGTT
ACAAATAAAAAAGTATCAAAAATGAAGCCTGCATCTCTCAGGCAAATGGCATTCTGACATCCTCTTGATT
AGAATCTAGCAAGACCGGTCTTCTCGTAAGTGCCCAACTTGAACTGAGGAACAGTCATGTCTAAGGCTAA
AACTCAATGATGATGATGATGATGGTCGACGGCGCTATTCAGATCCTCTTCTGAGATGAGTTTTTGTTCT
CTAGACTAATGGTGGTGGTGATGATGGTGATGATGATGTCCCTGGAAATAAAGATTCTCGGAACCACCAC
CACCAGAACCACCACCACCAGAACCACCACCACCGATATTGTTTTGCAACAAAGTAGAGTAGATGATCTT
AGTGATTTGCAAAACAGCAGCATGCAAAGTGTATTGGATAATAACAGCACCGAAACCCTTGTAGAAACCA
AAAACACCCTCTTCTTGTCTGATAGTGTTGATACAATCTCTCATACCCTCATATTGAGTATTAATAGGCA
AAACTTCGTAACCCAAATCAGTGTTATCGATGATAGTTCTAGTACCTTGGATGTGCAATCTATGCAAAAC
AGTTTCCAATGGGTACAAGATAACATCAGAACACAAAGAAGCAGCGAAATTAGCAATCAACTCAGGAAAA
TAAGCATCCAACATAGATTGAACTGGAGAAGTAGATTCAGCCAAGTGAGAGTTGTAAGTCTTTCTCTTCA
AGATCAACAAAACGAACTTTTGAATAACAGAAGAGATGATGTAGTGCAAAACACCATGCAAAACAGTAGG
GAAGATCAAAGACAACAATGGCAACAATCTTTTAGAATGAGGAACACCCATACCAATAACTCTACCAATA
CCCTCCTTAACACATTCCAAGATACCAGTGTTATCTCTGATGATCTCAGATTGAACAGTTTCGATCAAAG
AAGCAGAGTAGAAAGGCATAGCAACAACGTAAGTCAAAGACTTCAACAACAAGTGCTCTCCAATTTGTTT
TGGAGACCACTTATGCAAAACTTCTCTAGGCAATGGAGTGAACTCAGAAATAATACCTTCAGCACCCAAA
GTAACACCTTGAACAATAAAAGTAGAACCCATACCCTTCCACAAAGCTCTAGGACCTTGAGTCTTATTGA
AAGAGTACATGATGTTAATAACAGTGAATGGAGTCAAGTGATAATGTTGAGCGTGGTAATTAACTTGACA
TTGTCTTCTCAAAACGATACATGGATGAGCCAAAACGTTCTCAGTGAACAAAGAAGCCAAACCAATACCG
AAACCAGCAAATCTATTCAATTGTTCAGAAGATTGACCTTGAACAGAACCACCACCACCAGAAGAAAATG
GCTCTTCAGTAGGACCCTCATATGGAGTAGAAGTAGTAGGAACACCGTAAGGTGGAGACTTTTCACCCCA
GTGCAAGTTTCTAGAACCTGGAATATCAGGTGGAGTAGTAACCCAATGACCCAAATCAGAACCAGTAGAA
AAAGATCTAGCAGGGAAAGCTCCTCCAAATCCTTGCTCGTCTCTGGCTCCTCCTCTGTATCCCAAACCGT
CAAATCCGTCAGGTCTTCTAGGGTGCATGCTAGCCTCGTTTCGAATAATTAGTTGTTTTTTGATCTTCTC
AAGTTGTCGTTAAAAGTCGTTAAAATCAAAAGCTTGTCAATTGGAACCAGTCGCAATTATGAAAGTAAGC
TAATAATGATGATAAAAAAAAAGGTTTAAGACAGGGCAGCTTCCTTCTGTTTATATATTGCTGTCAAGTA
GGGGTTAGAACAGTTAAATTTTGATCATGAACGTTAGGCTATCAGCAGTATTCCCACCAGAATCTTGGAA
GCATACAATGTGGAGACAATGCATAATCATCCAAAAAGCGGGTGTTTCCCCATTTGCGTTTCGGCACAGG
TGCACCGGGGTTCAGAAGCGATAGAGAGACTGCGCTAAGCATTAATGAGATTATTTTTGAGCATTCGTCA
ATCAATACCAAACAAGACAAACGGTATGCCGACTTTTGGAAGTTTCTTTTTGACCAACTGGCCGTTAGCA
TTTCAACGAACCAAACTTAGTTCATCTTGGATGAGATCACGCTTTTGTCATATTAGGTTCCAAGACAGCG
TTTAAACTGTCAGTTTTGGGCCATTTGGGGAACATGAAACTATTTGACCCCACACTCAGAAAGCCCTCAT
CTGGAGTGATGTTCGGGTGTAATGCGGAGCTTGTTGCATTCGGAAATAAACAAACATGAACCTCGCCAGG
GGGGCCAGGATAGACAGGCTAATAAAGTCATGGTGTTAGTAGCCTAATAGAAGGAATTGGAATGAGCGAG
CTCCAATCAAGCCCAATAACTGGGCTGGTTTTTCGATGGCAAAAGTGGGTGTTGAGGAGAAGAGGAGTGG
AGGTCCTGCGTTTGCAACGGTCTGCTGCTAGTGTATCCCCTCCTGTTGCGTTTGGCACTTATGTGTGAGA
ATGGACCTGTGGATGTCGGATGGCAAAAAGGTTTCATTCAACCTTTCGTCTTTGGATGTTAGATCCGCAC
AAACGAAGGTCTCACTTAATCTTCTGTACTCTGAAGAGGAGTGGGAAATACCAAGAAAAACATCAAACTC
GAATGATTTTCCCAAACCCCTACCACAAGATATTCATCAGCTGCGAGATAGGCTGATCAGGAGCAAGCTC
GTACGAGAAGAAACAAAATGACAAAAAAAATCCTATACTATATAGGTTACAAATAAAAAAGTATCAAAAA
TGAAGCCTGCATCTCTCAGGCAAATGGCATTCTGACATCCTCTTGATTAGAATCTAGCAAGACCGGTCTT
CTCGTAAGTGCCCAACTTGAACTGAGGAACAGTCATGTCTAAGGCTAAAACTCAATGATGATGATGATGA
TGGTCGACGGCGCTATTCAGATCCTCTTCTGAGATGAGTTTTTGTTCGGGCCCTTATTTTTCGAATTGAG
GATGTGACCATGCTGAACCACCAGAACCACCACCAGAACCACCACCTTTTTCAAATTGTGGATGTGACCA
AGCAGATGGACCTTGAAATAAAACTTCCAAAGAACCACCACCTCTAGAAGGTTGCAAGTATTGGTGAGTG
AACATATTCAATTCAGAATCCAACCAACCAGCTTTGTTTCTCAACAACTTAGCCTTAGATTGCAAAGAAT
CCAAAACTTCAATCTTCTTGTTCATAGCAGCAATCTCTTGTTCCAAGTTCTCTCTAGTTCTATCTTGTCT
CTCTTCTCTCATCTCTTCACAGTAAACTTGTTGTTCTCTAGCAGCCATGTGCAAAGAATCCATAATCAAT
CTAACAGCTTCAGCAATTTGCTTAGCTCTAACAGTATGTTGCTCGAACTTAGTCTTAACAGCAGATTGAG
AGATACACTCTTCGAATCTTCTCTCAAAATTTTGGAATTCGAACATTCTAACTTGGAAACCTTCAGCCAA
AGCACCACCACCTTCAGGCATACCCTGAGCCTTTTGGATTCTAGCGTTCAAAACTTCCTTAGCAGAAACA
AAGAAAATTCTATCTCCAGCTTGAGATCTATCAACAACACCCAATTCATCAACCAAGAAAGAAGTACATC
TCTCCATATGTTGTCTTCTAACCTCTTCCATATACTCAGGTTCAGAAGCAGAAGCATCCCATCTATTGTT
CAAAATGAAAATGTTTGGTCTAGACAATCTTTCAGAAACCTTGTGAAAGAAATGCTTTTCAGTTTGCATC
AAAGTAGACTCAGAGTTAGCAACCAAAACGAAAACATCAGCATCCAAACAGAACTTATCGATCCAAGAAT
CCAACTCAGTAGTAACATCAATACCTGGAGAATCCATCAAAACCAAATCATCCTTCAACAAAGGACATTT
AGAATTTGGCCACATAACAGAAACCAAAGAACCAGCATGCAATTGCTTATCTTGGTGCAAAGCATGAGCC
AATTGGTTAACAGTCTTAGCAGATCTTTTCTCTTCAGAACCTTCAGTCAACAAGAAAGCCTCGTGACCAT
CAGTACCTTCAACTCTCAAGAAACAGTTAGTAGTATGACCAATACCAGAAGGCAAAACCTTATCCCACAA
CATAGCATTAATAACAGTAGATTTACCGTTAGAAGTTCTACCAAAGAAAGCAACTTTCATGTGTCTTCTA
GCCAAAACTTCAGAAATACCTCTAACCTTAGACAAGTAACCTTTAACATCCAAAACTTGCTCTTCAGTAG
TAACTGGATCCAATTCAGCATTTCTATAAGTATCCTCCAAGAAAGTAGCAGATTCTTGAATGTAAGCACC
CAATTGCTCGAAGATACCGTTAATCTTTTTCTTAGCAGTAACGAAATGCTTCAAAGGGGAAGCGTTGACC
TCAGCCATGTGTCTCTTATTTTTCTTGACGGTGACGATACTATTGCATCTACTAAACAACAAACTCATGA
ATTCCTCGTTTCGAATAATTAGTTGTTTTTTGATCTTCTCAAGTTGTCGTTAAAAGTCGTTAAAATCAAA
AGCTTGTCAATTGGAACCAGTCGCAATTATGAAAGTAAGCTAATAATGATGATAAAAAAAAAGGTTTAAG
ACAGGGCAGCTTCCTTCTGTTTATATATTGCTGTCAAGTAGGGGTTAGAACAGTTAAATTTTGATCATGA
ACGTTAGGCTATCAGCAGTATTCCCACCAGAATCTTGGAAGCATACAATGTGGAGACAATGCATAATCAT
CCAAAAAGCGGGTGTTTCCCCATTTGCGTTTCGGCACAGGTGCACCGGGGTTCAGAAGCGATAGAGAGAC
TGCGCTAAGCATTAATGAGATTATTTTTGAGCATTCGTCAATCAATACCAAACAAGACAAACGGTATGCC
GACTTTTGGAAGTTTCTTTTTGACCAACTGGCCGTTAGCATTTCAACGAACCAAACTTAGTTCATCTTGG
ATGAGATCACGCTTTTGTCATATTAGGTTCCAAGACAGCGTTTAAACTGTCAGTTTTGGGCCATTTGGGG
AACATGAAACTATTTGACCCCACACTCAGAAAGCCCTCATCTGGAGTGATGTTCGGGTGTAATGCGGAGC
TTGTTGCATTCGGAAATAAACAAACATGAACCTCGCCAGGGGGGCCAGGATAGACAGGCTAATAAAGTCA
TGGTGTTAGTAGCCTAATAGAAGGAATTGGAATGAGCGAGCTCCAATCAAGCCCAATAACTGGGCTGGTT
TTTCGATGGCAAAAGTGGGTGTTGAGGAGAAGAGGAGTGGAGGTCCTGCGTTTGCAACGGTCTGCTGCTA
GTGTATCCCCTCCTGTTGCGTTTGGCACTTATGTGTGAGAATGGACCTGTGGATGTCGGATGGCAAAAAG
GTTTCATTCAACCTTTCGTCTTTGGATGTTAGATCTGATCTCATGACCAAAATCCCTTAACGTGAGTTTT
CGTTCCACTGAGCGTCAGACCCCGTAGAAAAGATCAAAGGATCTTC
